Addgene plasmid #174480: pTF023_His_hsDDA1
Purpose: Expresses DDA1 in insect cells
Depositing lab: Eric Fischer. Depositing organization: Dana-Farber Cancer Institute. Publication: Structural complementarity facilitates E7820-mediated degradation of RBM39 by DCAF15. Faust TB, Yoon H, Nowak RP, Donovan KA, Li Z, Cai Q, Eleuteri NA, Zhang T, Gray NS, Fischer ES. Nat Chem Biol. 2020 Jan;16(1):7-14. doi: 10.1038/s41589-019-0378-3. Epub 2019 Nov 4. PubMed 31686031.
Backbone
  Vector backbone: pAC8
  Backbone size w/o insert (bp): 6785
  Total vector size (bp): 7078
  Vector type: Insect Expression
Growth in bacteria
  Bacterial resistance: Ampicillin, 100 μg/mL
  Growth temperature: 37°C
  Growth strain: DH5alpha
  Copy number: High Copy
Gene/Insert
  Gene/Insert name: DDA1 (alt names: DET1 and DDB1associated protein 1; C19orf58; PCIA1)
  Species: H. sapiens (human)
  Insert size (bp): 306
  Entrez Gene: DDA1 (a.k.a. C19orf58, PCIA1)
  Tag / fusion protein: His-TEV (N terminal on backbone)
  Cloning method: Restriction Enzyme; 5′ cloning site NotI (not destroyed); 3′ cloning site KpnI (not destroyed)
  Sequencing primers: 5′ ACCATCTCGCAAATAAATAA; 3′ ACAACGCACAGAATCTAGCG
Terms and licenses: Academic/Nonprofit Terms; Industry Terms: Not Available to Industry
How to cite: pTF023_His_hsDDA1 was a gift from Eric Fischer (Addgene plasmid # 174480 ; http://n2t.net/addgene:174480 ; RRID:Addgene_174480)
