[The description below was written by a language model from this plasmid's Addgene catalogue record and pLannotate feature annotations shown in this document.]
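Description:
pTF023_His_hsDDA1 is a 7,078 bp baculovirus transfer plasmid built on the pAC8 backbone for producing human DDA1 (DET1 and DDB1 associated protein 1, also called C19orf58 or PCIA1) in insect cells. In E. coli it is maintained as a high-copy plasmid through a ColE1/pUC-type origin and selected with ampicillin via the bla gene. An M13 phage origin is also annotated, along with short remnant fragments of bom, rop and lacI that appear to be backbone leftovers rather than functional parts.

The 306 bp DDA1 coding sequence was cloned between NotI and KpnI sites, both retained, downstream of the AcMNPV polyhedrin promoter, a very late viral promoter that drives strong expression in infected insect cells. The backbone supplies an N-terminal His tag followed by a TEV protease site. The feature table picks this up only as a short fragment matching a composite His/TEV tag just upstream of the insert. The tag allows metal-affinity purification and its later removal. In the opposite orientation, a p10 promoter drives the red fluorescent protein DsRed.M1, terminated by an HSV TK polyadenylation signal, which provides a visual marker for cells carrying recombinant virus.

The two expression cassettes are flanked by baculoviral sequences (lef2 and ORF603 on one side, the ORF1629 recombination region on the other). These mediate homologous recombination with baculovirus genomic DNA to place the cassettes at the polyhedrin locus. A single loxP site lies next to the ORF603 arm, although the record does not state its intended use. The associated publication concerns structural studies of DCAF15-mediated degradation of RBM39, which suggests recombinant DDA1 was made for such work.
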