Features (pLannotate 1.2.2; 19 found; start..end, strand, type, name):
   1195..1272    -  CDS            P61 (fragment): P78_NPVAC - Experimental evidence at protein level: Swiss-Prot protein existence level 1. Plays a role in the transport of the nucleocapsids from the cytoplasm toward the host nucleus together with the host actin- polymerizing Arp2/3 complex. From Autographa californica nuclear polyhedrosis virus (AcMNPV).
   1274..1325    -  misc_feature   bom (fragment): basis of mobility region from pBR322
   1344..1724    +  rep_origin     M13 ori (sequence partly withheld): M13 bacteriophage origin of replication; arrow indicates direction of (+) strand synthesis
   1800..1849    -  misc_feature   bom (fragment): basis of mobility region from pBR322
   1951..1986    -  CDS            rop (fragment): Rop protein, which maintains plasmids at low copy number; rop
   2081..2185    +  promoter       AmpR promoter: bla
   2186..3046    +  CDS            AmpR: β-lactamase; bla; confers resistance to ampicillin, carbenicillin, and related antibiotics
   3217..3805    +  rep_origin     ori: high-copy-number ColE1/pMB1/pBR322/pUC origin of replication
   3988..4041    +  CDS            lacI (fragment): lac repressor; lacI; The lac repressor binds to the lac operator to inhibit transcription in E. coli. This inhibition can be relieved by adding lactose or isopropyl-β-D-thiogalactopyranoside (IPTG).
   4368..4492    +  CDS            lef2: baculovirus late expression factor 2
   4530..5135    +  CDS            ORF603: baculovirus ORF603 protein
   5199..5232    +  protein_bind   loxP: Cre-mediated recombination occurs in the 8-bp core sequence (GCATACAT). Cre recombinase
   5422..5470    -  polyA_signal   HSV TK poly(A) signal: herpes simplex virus thymidine kinase polyadenylation signal (Cole and Stacy, 1985)
   5551..6225    -  CDS            DsRed.M1: DsRed.M1 is a basic (constitutively fluorescent) red fluorescent protein published in 2007, derived from Discosoma sp..
   6234..6343    -  promoter       p10 promoter: baculovirus promoter for expression in insect cells
   6398..6489    +  promoter       polyhedrin promoter: polh from Autographa californica; promoter for the baculovirus polyhedrin gene
   6513..6529    +  CDS            capTEV™ (fragment): composite tag for in vivo biotinylation, TEV protease cleavage, and 6xHis tagging
   6573..6878    +  CDS            DDA1 (sequence withheld): DDA1_HUMAN - Also known as C19orf58 From Homo sapiens (Human).
   6918..1197    +  misc_recomb    baculovirus recombination region (ORF1629) (across the origin): contains part of ORF1629
>Addgene plasmid #174480 | pTF023_His_hsDDA1 | addgene full sequence | sequence record 342536 | Addgene NGS Result
AAATCCTCAATAGATTTGTAAAATAGGTTTCGATTAGTTTCAAACAAGGGTTGTTTTTCCGAACCGATGG
CTGGACTATCTAATGGATTTTCGCTCAACGCCACAAAACTTGCCAAATCTTGTAGCAGCAATCTAGCTTT
GTCGATATTCGTTTGTGTTTTGTTTTGTAATAAAGGTTCGACGTCGTTCAAAATATTATGCGCTTTTGTA
TTTCTTTCATCACTGTCGTTAGTGTACAATTGACTCGACGTAAACACGTTAAATAAAGCTTGGACATATT
TAACATCGGGCGTGTTAGCTTTATTAGGCCGATTATCGTCGTCGTCCCAACCCTCGTCGTTAGAAGTTGC
TTCCGAAGACGATTTTGCCATAGCCACACGACGCCTATTAATTGTGTCGGCTAACACGTCCGCGATCAAA
TTTGTAGTTGAGCTTTTTGGAATTATTTCTGATTGCGGGCGTTTTTGGGCGGGTTTCAATCTAACTGTGC
CCGATTTTAATTCAGACAACACGTTAGAAAGCGATGGTGCAGGCGGTGGTAACATTTCAGACGGCAAATC
TACTAATGGCGGCGGTGGTGGAGCTGATGATAAATCTACCATCGGTGGAGGCGCAGGCGGGGCTGGCGGC
GGAGGCGGAGGCGGAGGTGGTGGCGGTGATGCAGACGGCGGTTTAGGCTCAAATGTCTCTTTAGGCAACA
CAGTCGGCACCTCAACTATTGTACTGGTTTCGGGCGCCGTTTTTGGTTTGACCGGTCTGAGACGAGTGCG
ATTTTTTTCGTTTCTAATAGCTTCCAACAATTGTTGTCTGTCGTCTAAAGGTGCAGCGGGTTGAGGTTCC
GTCGGCATTGGTGGAGCGGGCGGCAATTCAGACATCGATGGTGGTGGTGGTGGTGGAGGCGCTGGAATGT
TAGGCACGGGAGAAGGTGGTGGCGGCGGTGCCGCCGGTATAATTTGTTCTGGTTTAGTTTGTTCGCGCAC
GATTGTGGGCACCGGCGCAGGCGCCGCTGGCTGCACAACGGAAGGTCGTCTGCTTCGAGGCAGCGCTTGG
GGTGGTGGCAATTCAATATTATAATTGGAATACAAATCGTAAAAATCTGCTATAAGCATTGTAATTTCGC
TATCGTTTACCGTGCCGATATTTAACAACCGCTCAATGTAAGCAATTGTATTGTAAAGAGATTGTCTCAA
GCTCGGATCGATCCCGCACGCCGATAACAAGCCTTTTCATTTTTACTACAGCATTGTAGTGGCGAGACAC
TTCGCTGTCGTCGCCTGATGCGGTATTTTCTCCTTACGCATCTGTGCGGTATTTCACACCGCATA
[142 nt withheld, positions 1326-1467]
C
[141 nt withheld, positions 1469-1609]
CCTTTGACGTTGGAGTCCACGTTCTTT
[37 nt withheld, positions 1637-1673]
ACCCTATCTCGGGCTATTCTTTTGATTTATAAGGGATTTTGCCGATTTCGGCCTATTGGTTAAAAAATGA
GCTGATTTAACAAAAATTTAACGCGAATTTTAACAAAATATTAACGTTTACAATTTTATGGTGCACTCTC
AGTACAATCTGCTCTGATGCCGCATAGTTAAGCCAGCCCCGACACCCGCCAACACCCGCTGACGCGCCCT
GACGGGCTTGTCTGCTCCCGGCATCCGCTTACAGACAAGCTGTGACCGTCTCCGGGAGCTGCATGTGTCA
GAGGTTTTCACCGTCATCACCGAAACGCGCGAGACGAAAGGGCCTCGTGATACGCCTATTTTTATAGGTT
AATGTCATGATAATAATGGTTTCTTAGACGTCAGGTGGCACTTTTCGGGGAAATGTGCGCGGAACCCCTA
TTTGTTTATTTTTCTAAATACATTCAAATATGTATCCGCTCATGAGACAATAACCCTGATAAATGCTTCA
ATAATATTGAAAAAGGAAGAGTATGAGTATTCAACATTTCCGTGTCGCCCTTATTCCCTTTTTTGCGGCA
TTTTGCCTTCCTGTTTTTGCTCACCCAGAAACGCTGGTGAAAGTAAAAGATGCTGAAGATCAGTTGGGTG
CACGAGTGGGTTACATCGAACTGGATCTCAACAGCGGTAAGATCCTTGAGAGTTTTCGCCCCGAAGAACG
TTTTCCAATGATGAGCACTTTTAAAGTTCTGCTATGTGGCGCGGTATTATCCCGTATTGACGCCGGGCAA
GAGCAACTCGGTCGCCGCATACACTATTCTCAGAATGACTTGGTTGAGTACTCACCAGTCACAGAAAAGC
ATCTTACGGATGGCATGACAGTAAGAGAATTATGCAGTGCTGCCATAACCATGAGTGATAACACTGCGGC
CAACTTACTTCTGACAACGATCGGAGGACCGAAGGAGCTAACCGCTTTTTTGCACAACATGGGGGATCAT
GTAACTCGCCTTGATCGTTGGGAACCGGAGCTGAATGAAGCCATACCAAACGACGAGCGTGACACCACGA
TGCCTGTAGCAATGGCAACAACGTTGCGCAAACTATTAACTGGCGAACTACTTACTCTAGCTTCCCGGCA
ACAATTAATAGACTGGATGGAGGCGGATAAAGTTGCAGGACCACTTCTGCGCTCGGCCCTTCCGGCTGGC
TGGTTTATTGCTGATAAATCTGGAGCCGGTGAGCGTGGGTCTCGCGGTATCATTGCAGCACTGGGGCCAG
ATGGTAAGCCCTCCCGTATCGTAGTTATCTACACGACGGGGAGTCAGGCAACTATGGATGAACGAAATAG
ACAGATCGCTGAGATAGGTGCCTCACTGATTAAGCATTGGTAACTGTCAGACCAAGTTTACTCATATATA
CTTTAGATTGATTTAAAACTTCATTTTTAATTTAAAAGGATCTAGGTGAAGATCCTTTTTGATAATCTCA
TGACCAAAATCCCTTAACGTGAGTTTTCGTTCCACTGAGCGTCAGACCCCGTAGAAAAGATCAAAGGATC
TTCTTGAGATCCTTTTTTTCTGCGCGTAATCTGCTGCTTGCAAACAAAAAAACCACCGCTACCAGCGGTG
GTTTGTTTGCCGGATCAAGAGCTACCAACTCTTTTTCCGAAGGTAACTGGCTTCAGCAGAGCGCAGATAC
CAAATACTGTTCTTCTAGTGTAGCCGTAGTTAGGCCACCACTTCAAGAACTCTGTAGCACCGCCTACATA
CCTCGCTCTGCTAATCCTGTTACCAGTGGCTGCTGCCAGTGGCGATAAGTCGTGTCTTACCGGGTTGGAC
TCAAGACGATAGTTACCGGATAAGGCGCAGCGGTCGGGCTGAACGGGGGGTTCGTGCACACAGCCCAGCT
TGGAGCGAACGACCTACACCGAACTGAGATACCTACAGCGTGAGCTATGAGAAAGCGCCACGCTTCCCGA
AGGGAGAAAGGCGGACAGGTATCCGGTAAGCGGCAGGGTCGGAACAGGAGAGCGCACGAGGGAGCTTCCA
GGGGGAAACGCCTGGTATCTTTATAGTCCTGTCGGGTTTCGCCACCTCTGACTTGAGCGTCGATTTTTGT
GATGCTCGTCAGGGGGGCGGAGCCTATGGAAAAACGCCAGCAACGCGGCCTTTTTACGGTTCCTGGCCTT
TTGCTGGCCTTTTGCTCACATGTTCTTTCCTGCGTTATCCCCTGATTCTGTGGATAACCGTATTACCGCC
TTTGAGTGAGCTGATACCGCTCGCCGCAGCCGAACGACCGAGCGCAGCGAGTCAGTGAGCGAGGAAGCGG
AAGAGCGCCCAATACGCAAACCGCCTCTCCCCGCGCGTTGGCCGATTCATTAATGCAGAACGGCTCCGCC
CACTATTAATGAAATTAAAAATTCCAATTTTAAAAAACGCAGCAAGAGAAACATTTGTATGAAAGAATGC
GTAGAAGGAAAGAAAAATGTCGTCGACATGCTGAACAACAAGATTAATATGCCTCCGTGTATAAAAAAAA
TATTGAACGATTTGAAAGAAAACAATGTACCGCGCGGCGGTATGTACAGGAAGAGGTTTATACTAAACTG
TTACATTGCAAACGTGGTTTCGTGTGCCAAGTGTGAAAACCGATGTTTAATCAAGGCTCTGACGCATTTC
TACAACCACGACTCCAAGTGTGTGGGTGAAGTCATGCATCTTTTAATCAAATCCCAAGATGTGTATAAAC
CACCAAACTGCCAAAAAATGAAAACTGTCGACAAGCTCTGTCCGTTTGCTGGCAACTGCAAGGGTCTCAA
TCCTATTTGTAATTATTGAATAATAAAACAATTATAAATGTCAAATTTGTTTTTTATTAACGATACAAAC
CAAACGCAACAAGAACATTTGTAGTATTATCTATAATTGAAAACGCGTAGTTATAATCGCTGAGGTAATA
TTTAAAATCATTTTCAAATGATTCACAGTTAATTTGCGACAATATAATTTTATTTTCACATAAACTAGAC
GCCTTGTCGTCTTCTTCTTCGTATTCCTTCTCTTTTTCATTTTTCTCCTCATAAAAATTAACATAGTTAT
TATCGTATCCATATATGTATCTATCGTATAGAGTAAATTTTTTGTTGTCATAAATATATATGTCTTTTTT
AATGGGGTGTATAGTACCGCTGCGCATAGTTTTTCTGTAATTTACAACAGTGCTATTTTCTGGTAGTTCT
TCGGAGTGTGTTGCTTTAATTATTAAATTTATATAATCAATGAATTTGGGATCGTCGGTTTTGTACAATA
TGTTGCCGGCATAGTACGCAGCTTCTTCTAGTTCAATTACACCATTTTTTAGCAGCACCGGATTAACATA
ACTTTCCAAAATGTTGTACGAACCGTTAAACAAAAACAGTTCACCTCCCTTTTCTATACTATTGTCTGCG
AGCAGTTGTTTGTTGTTAAAAATAACAGCCATTGTAATGAGACGCACAAACTAATATCACAAACTGGAAA
TGTCTATCAATATATAGTTGCTGATATAACTTCGTATAGCATACATTATACGAAGTTATCTGGTTGAAAC
GTACCCGTAGTGGCTATGGCAGGGCTTGCCGCCCCGACGTTGGCTGCGAGCCCTGGGCCTTCACCCGAAC
TTGGGGGTTGGGGTGGGGAAAAGGAAGAAACGCGGGCGTATTGGTCCCAATGGGGTCTCGGTGGGGTATC
GACAGAGTGCCAGCCCTGGGACCGAACCCCGCGTTTATGAACAAACGACCCAACACCCGTGCGTTTTATT
CTGTCTTTTTATTGCCGTCATAGCGCGGGTTCCTTCCGGTATTGTCTCCTTCCGTGTTTCAGTTAGCCTC
CCCCATCTCCCGCTATTACTCGAGTCACTGGGAGCCGGAGTGGCGGGCCTCGGCGTGCTCGTACTGCTCC
ACCACGGTGTAGTCCTCGTTGTGGTTGGTGATGTCCAGCTTGGAGTCCACGTAGTGGTTGCCGGGCAGCT
GCACGGGCTTCTTGGCCTTGTACACGGTCTTGAAGTCGCAGGTGTAGTGGCCGCCGTCCTTCAGCTTCAG
GGCGTGGGAGATCTCGCCCTTCAGCACGCCGTCCTGGGGGTACAGCTTCTCGGTGGAGGGCTCCCAGCCG
GCAGTCTTCTTCTGCATTACGGGGCCGTCGGCGGGGAAGTTCACGCCCTTGAACTTCACCTTGTAGATGA
AGGTGCCGTCCTGCAGGGAGGAGTCCTGCTGCACCTCCACCACGCCGCCGTCCTCGAAGTTCATGGAGCG
CTCCCAGGTGAAGCCCTCGGGGAAGGACAGCTTCATGTAGTCGGGGATGTCGGCGGGGTGCTTCACGTAG
GCCTTGGAGCCGTACTGGAACTGGGGGGACAGGATGTCCCAGGCGAAGGGCAGGGGGCCGCCCTTGGTCA
CCTGCAGCTTGGCGGTCTGGGTGCCCTCGTAGGGCTTGCCCTCGCCCTCGCCCTCGATCTCGAAGTAGTG
GCCGTTCACGGAGCCCTCCATGCGCACCTTGAACTGCATGAACTCCTTGATGACGTCCTCGGTGTTGTCC
ATGGTAGAGTGATTGTAAATAAAATGTAATTTACAGTATAGTATTTTAATTAATATACAAATGATTTGAT
AATAATTCTTATTTAACTATAATATATTGTGTTGGGTTGAATTAAAGGTCCGTATACTAGTATCGATTCG
CGACCTACTCCGGAATATTAATAGAGTTGCTGATATCATGGAGATAATTAAAATGATAACCATCTCGCAA
ATAAATAAGTATTTTACTGTTTTCGTAACAGTTTTGTAATAAAAAAACCTATAAATACGGATCTACCATG
GGCAGCAGCCATCATCATCATCATCACTCCGCGGTCGACGAGAACCTCTACTTCCAGGGAGGCGGCCGC
[306 nt withheld, positions 6573-6878]
TAGGGTACCCCCGGACGGCCGCTTAATTAATTGATCCGGGTTATTAGTACATTTATTAAGCGCTAGATTC
TGTGCGTTGTTGATTTACAGACAATTGTTGTACGTATTTTAATAATTCATTAAATTTATAATCTTTAGGG
TGGTATGTTAGAGCGAAAATCAAATGATTTTCAGCGTCTTTATATCTGAATTTAAATATT
